Addgene plasmid #228897: pJEx411c_pelB-NbD6-Strep2
Purpose: Periplasmic Expresssion of Strep-tagged anti-Zika NbD6
Depositing lab: Stefan Arold. Depositing organization: King Abdullah University of Science and Technology (KAUST). Publication: Nanobody-Based Lateral Flow Assay for Rapid Zika Virus Detection. Peng Y, Alqatari A, Kiessling F, Renn D, Grunberg R, Arold ST, Rueping M. ACS Synth Biol. 2025 Mar 21;14(3):890-900. doi: 10.1021/acssynbio.4c00819. Epub 2025 Mar 7. PubMed 40053481.
Backbone
  Vector backbone: pJEx411c
  Backbone manufacturer: DNA 2.0 (modified)
  Backbone size w/o insert (bp): 2983
  Vector type: Bacterial Expression
Growth in bacteria
  Bacterial resistance: Kanamycin, 50 μg/mL
  Growth temperature: 37°C
  Growth strain: DH5alpha
  Growth instructions: E.coli BL21-DE3 for expression
  Copy number: High Copy
Gene/Insert
  Gene/Insert name: sb0379 (alt name: pelB-NbD6-Strep2)
  Species: Synthetic
  Insert size (bp): 484
  Promoter: T7
  Tag / fusion protein: Strep2 (C terminal on backbone)
  Cloning method: Gene Synthesis
  Sequencing primers: 5′ T7 fw; 3′ pENTR-R
Terms and licenses: Academic/Nonprofit Terms; Industry Terms: Not Available to Industry
How to cite: pJEx411c_pelB-NbD6-Strep2 was a gift from Stefan Arold (Addgene plasmid # 228897 ; http://n2t.net/addgene:228897 ; RRID:Addgene_228897)
