[The description below was written by a language model from this plasmid's Addgene catalogue record and pLannotate feature annotations shown in this document.]
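Description:
pJEx411c_pelB-NbD6-Strep2 is a bacterial expression plasmid built on a modified pJEx411c backbone (originally from DNA 2.0) for producing an anti-Zika virus nanobody, NbD6, in the periplasm of E. coli. It replicates from a high-copy ColE1/pUC-type origin and is selected with kanamycin through an aph(3')-Ia (KanR) gene driven by a bla-type promoter. The sequenced record is 4,467 nt, somewhat larger than the sum of the catalogue's stated backbone and insert sizes; the record does not explain this difference.

The payload is a synthetic, gene-synthesised open reading frame (sb0379) of about 484 bp, placed under a T7 promoter followed immediately by a lac operator and closed by a T7 terminator. A plasmid-borne lacI gene with its own promoter supplies the repressor, so transcription stays low until lactose or IPTG induction in a host that provides T7 RNA polymerase, such as the BL21(DE3) strain named in the record. The coding sequence begins with the pelB signal peptide, which directs the nascent protein across the inner membrane into the periplasm, where the oxidising environment favours formation of the disulfide bonds typical of immunoglobulin domains. The automated annotation labels the nanobody region as a canine heavy-chain variable domain, which simply reflects homology between VHH domains and other immunoglobulin heavy-chain variable regions. A C-terminal Strep2 tag, contributed by the backbone, allows affinity purification or capture on Strep-Tactin, although it was not picked up as a separate feature. Fragments of rrnB terminators flank the cassettes and help insulate them from read-through. According to the associated publication title, the nanobody was used in developing a lateral flow assay for rapid Zika virus detection.
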