Features (pLannotate 1.2.2; 15 found; start..end, strand, type, name):
     64..408     +  CDS            HV01_CANLF: Experimental evidence at protein level: Swiss-Prot protein existence level 1. From Canis lupus familiaris (Dog) (Canis familiaris).
    492..539     +  terminator     T7 terminator: transcription terminator for bacteriophage T7 RNA polymerase
    599..639     -  terminator     rrnB T1 terminator (fragment): transcription terminator T1 from the E. coli rrnB gene
    641..756     -  ncRNA          5S rRNA: Accession: RF00001 - 5S ribosomal RNA
    787..811     +  CDS            KanR (fragment): aminoglycoside phosphotransferase; aph(3')-Ia; confers resistance to kanamycin in bacteria or G418 (Geneticin®) in eukaryotes
    841..937     +  promoter       AmpR promoter (fragment): bla
    940..1749    +  CDS            KanR: aminoglycoside phosphotransferase; aph(3')-Ia; confers resistance to kanamycin in bacteria or G418 (Geneticin®) in eukaryotes
   1758..1831    +  promoter       lacI promoter (fragment): lacI
   1832..2911    +  CDS            lacI: LACI_ECOLI - Experimental evidence at protein level: Swiss-Prot protein existence level 1. Repressor of the lactose operon. Binds allolactose as an inducer. From Escherichia coli (strain K12).
   3000..3588    +  rep_origin     ori: high-copy-number ColE1/pMB1/pBR322/pUC origin of replication
   3813..3830    +  terminator     rrnB T2 terminator (fragment): transcription terminator T2 from the E. coli rrnB gene
   3855..3874    -  CDS            lacZα (fragment): LacZα fragment of β-galactosidase; lacZ fragment
   4338..4356    +  promoter       T7 promoter: promoter for bacteriophage T7 RNA polymerase
   4361..4377    +  protein_bind   lac operator: The lac repressor binds to the lac operator to inhibit transcription in E. coli. This inhibition can be relieved by adding lactose or isopropyl-β-D-thiogalactopyranoside (IPTG). lac repressor encoded by lacI
   4465..63      +  sig_peptide    pelB signal sequence (across the origin): leader peptide for secretion; pelB (fragment)
>Addgene plasmid #228897 | pJEx411c_pelB-NbD6-Strep2 | addgene full sequence | sequence record 462691 | Addgene NGS Result
AAATACCTGCTGCCGACCGCTGCTGCTGGTCTGCTGCTCCTCGCTGCCCAGCCGGCGATGGCCGAAGTGC
AGCTCGTGGAGAGTGGCGGTGGCTCTGTCCAACCGGGCGGTTCCCTGCGTTTGTCATGCGCCGCGAGCGG
GTTTGCATTCTCTCATTACGCCATGCGCTGGGTTCGGCAGGCTCCGGGTAAAGGTCTGGAATGGGTTAGC
GTCATTAATTCGGATGGGGAAGATACCTGGTATGCGGACAGTGTGAAAGGCCGCTTTACTATCAGCCGCG
ATAACGCAAAGAATACGCTGTACCTTCAGATGAACTCCTTAAAACCAGAGGATACCGGAGTGTATTATTG
TGCGATTGGCCGTACACACGACACCAAAGGCCAAGGTACCCAGGTTACGGTATCGAGCAGCGGCTTGGAA
GTACTGTTCCAGGGTCCAACCGGCTCTGCATGGAGCCACCCGCAATTTGAGAAAGTAGTAAACTAGTCCC
CCTAGCATAACCCCTTGGGGCCTCTAAACGGGTCTTGAGGGGTTTTTTGCCCCTGAGAGGCGTCAATCGA
GTTCGTACCTAAGGGCGACACCCCCTAATTAGCCCGGGCGAAAGGCCCAGTCTTTCGACTGAGCCTTTCG
TTTTATTTGATGCCTGGCAGTTCCCTACTCTCGCATGGGGAGTCCCCACACTACCATCGGCGCTACGGCG
TTTCACTTCTGAGTTCGGCATGGGGTCAGGTGGGACCACCGCGCTACTGCCGCCAGGCAAACAAGGGGTG
TTATGAGCCATATTCAGGTATAAATGGGCTCGCGATAATGTTCAGAATTGGTTAATTGGTTGTAACACTG
ACCCCTATTTGTTTATTTTTCTAAATACATTCAAATATGTATCCGCTCATGAGACAATAACCCTGATAAA
TGCTTCAATAATATTGAAAAAGGAAGAATATGAGCCATATTCAACGGGAAACGTCGAGGCCGCGATTAAA
TTCCAACATGGATGCTGATTTATATGGGTATAAATGGGCTCGCGATAATGTCGGGCAATCAGGTGCGACA
ATCTATCGCTTGTATGGGAAGCCCGATGCGCCAGAGTTGTTTCTGAAACATGGCAAAGGTAGCGTTGCCA
ATGATGTTACAGATGAGATGGTCAGACTAAACTGGCTGACGGAATTTATGCCACTTCCGACCATCAAGCA
TTTTATCCGTACTCCTGATGATGCATGGTTACTCACCACTGCGATCCCCGGAAAAACAGCGTTCCAGGTA
TTAGAAGAATATCCTGATTCAGGTGAAAATATTGTTGATGCGCTGGCAGTGTTCCTGCGCCGGTTGCACT
CGATTCCTGTTTGTAATTGTCCTTTTAACAGCGATCGCGTATTTCGCCTCGCTCAGGCGCAATCACGAAT
GAATAACGGTTTGGTTGATGCGAGTGATTTTGATGACGAGCGTAATGGCTGGCCTGTTGAACAAGTCTGG
AAAGAAATGCATAAACTTTTGCCATTCTCACCGGATTCAGTCGTCACTCATGGTGATTTCTCACTTGATA
ACCTTATTTTTGACGAGGGGAAATTAATAGGTTGTATTGATGTTGGACGAGTCGGAATCGCAGACCGATA
CCAGGATCTTGCCATCCTATGGAACTGCCTCGGTGAGTTTTCTCCTTCATTACAGAAACGGCTTTTTCAA
AAATATGGTATTGATAATCCTGATATGAATAAATTGCAATTTCATTTGATGCTCGATGAGTTTTTCTAAG
CGGCGCGCCATCGAATGGCGCAAAACCTTTCGCGGTATGGCATGATAGCGCCCGGAAGAGAGTCAATTCA
GGGTGGTGAATATGAAACCAGTAACGTTATACGATGTCGCAGAGTATGCCGGTGTCTCTTATCAGACCGT
TTCCCGCGTGGTGAACCAGGCCAGCCACGTTTCTGCGAAAACGCGGGAAAAAGTGGAAGCGGCGATGGCG
GAGCTGAATTACATTCCCAACCGCGTGGCACAACAACTGGCGGGCAAACAGTCGTTGCTGATTGGCGTTG
CCACCTCCAGTCTGGCCCTGCACGCGCCGTCGCAAATTGTCGCGGCGATTAAATCTCGCGCCGATCAACT
GGGTGCCAGCGTGGTGGTGTCGATGGTAGAACGAAGCGGCGTCGAAGCCTGTAAAGCGGCGGTGCACAAT
CTTCTCGCGCAACGCGTCAGTGGGCTGATCATTAACTATCCGCTGGATGACCAGGATGCCATTGCTGTGG
AAGCTGCCTGCACTAATGTTCCGGCGTTATTTCTTGATGTCTCTGACCAGACACCCATCAACAGTATTAT
TTTCTCCCATGAGGACGGTACGCGACTGGGCGTGGAGCATCTGGTCGCATTGGGTCACCAGCAAATCGCG
CTGTTAGCGGGCCCATTAAGTTCTGTCTCGGCGCGTCTGCGTCTGGCTGGCTGGCATAAATATCTCACTC
GCAATCAAATTCAGCCGATAGCGGAACGGGAAGGCGACTGGAGTGCCATGTCCGGTTTTCAACAAACCAT
GCAAATGCTGAATGAGGGCATCGTTCCCACTGCGATGCTGGTTGCCAACGATCAGATGGCGCTGGGCGCA
ATGCGCGCCATTACCGAGTCCGGGCTGCGCGTTGGTGCGGATATCTCGGTAGTGGGATACGACGATACCG
AAGATAGCTCATGTTATATCCCGCCGTTAACCACCATCAAACAGGATTTTCGCCTGCTGGGGCAAACCAG
CGTGGACCGCTTGCTGCAACTCTCTCAGGGCCAGGCGGTGAAGGGCAATCAGCTGTTGCCAGTCTCACTG
GTGAAAAGAAAAACCACCCTGGCGCCCAATACGCAAACCGCCTCTCCCCGCGCGTTGGCCGATTCATTAA
TGCAGCTGGCACGACAGGTTTCCCGACTGGAAAGCGGGCAGTGACTCATGACCAAAATCCCTTAACGTGA
GTTACGCGCGCGTCGTTCCACTGAGCGTCAGACCCCGTAGAAAAGATCAAAGGATCTTCTTGAGATCCTT
TTTTTCTGCGCGTAATCTGCTGCTTGCAAACAAAAAAACCACCGCTACCAGCGGTGGTTTGTTTGCCGGA
TCAAGAGCTACCAACTCTTTTTCCGAAGGTAACTGGCTTCAGCAGAGCGCAGATACCAAATACTGTTCTT
CTAGTGTAGCCGTAGTTAGCCCACCACTTCAAGAACTCTGTAGCACCGCCTACATACCTCGCTCTGCTAA
TCCTGTTACCAGTGGCTGCTGCCAGTGGCGATAAGTCGTGTCTTACCGGGTTGGACTCAAGACGATAGTT
ACCGGATAAGGCGCAGCGGTCGGGCTGAACGGGGGGTTCGTGCACACAGCCCAGCTTGGAGCGAACGACC
TACACCGAACTGAGATACCTACAGCGTGAGCTATGAGAAAGCGCCACGCTTCCCGAAGGGAGAAAGGCGG
ACAGGTATCCGGTAAGCGGCAGGGTCGGAACAGGAGAGCGCACGAGGGAGCTTCCAGGGGGAAACGCCTG
GTATCTTTATAGTCCTGTCGGGTTTCGCCACCTCTGACTTGAGCGTCGATTTTTGTGATGCTCGTCAGGG
GGGCGGAGCCTATGGAAAAACGCCAGCAACGCGGCCTTTTTACGGTTCCTGGCCTTTTGCTGGCCTTTTG
CTCACATGTTCTTTCCTGCGTTATCCCCTGATTCTGTGGATAACCGTATTACCGCCTTTGAGTGAGCTGA
TACCGCTCGCCGCAGCCGAACGACCGAGCGCAGCGAGTCAGTGAGCGAGGAAGCGGAAGGCGAGAGTAGG
GAACTGCCAGGCATCAAACTAAGCAGAAGGCCCCTGACGGATGGCCTTTTTGCGTTTCTACAAACTCTTT
CTGTGTTGTAAAACGACGGCCAGTCTTAAGCTCGGGCCCCCTGGGCGGTTCTGATAACGAGTAATCGTTA
ATCCGCAAATAACGTAAAAACCCGCTTCGGCGGGTTTTTTTATGGGGGGAGTTTAGGGAAAGAGCATTTG
TCAGAATATTTAAGGGCGCCTGTCACTTTGCTTGATATATGAGAATTATTTAACCTTATAAATGAGAAAA
AAGCAACGCACTTTAAATAAGATACGTTGCTTTTTCGATTGATGAACACCTATAATTAAACTATTCATCT
ATTATTTATGATTTTTTGTATATACAATATTTCTAGTTTGTTAAAGAGAATTAAGAAAATAAATCTCGAA
AATAATAAAGGGAAAATCAGTTTTTGATATCAAAATTATACATGTCAACGATAATACAAAATATAATACA
AACTATAAGATGTTATCAGTATTTATTATGCATTTAGAATAAATTTTGTGTCGCCCTTCCGCGAAATTAA
TACGACTCACTATAGGGGAATTGTGAGCGGATAACAATTGGGCCCAAGTTCACTTAAAAAGGAGATCAAC
AATGAAAGCAATTTTCGTACTGAAACATCTTAATCATGCTAAGGAGGTTTTCTAATG
